>Addgene plasmid #87654 | pNCMV MmuPV1 E6 R130A | addgene full sequence | sequence record 173662 | Addgene NGS Result
GACTACAAGGATGACGATGACAAGCTCGATGGAGGATACCCATACGATGTTCCAGATTACGCTGATATCG
GATCCGAAATCGGCAAAGGCTACACTCTCGAGGAGGTGCTTAGATATTCTAACAAAGATGTCGTGGATTT
TCATTTGTCTTGTGCTTTTTGCTCTACTACTATGGATCATAACGAGAAGGCCAGATTCATACAGGCTAAA
TTGAAATGTGTTGTTAGAGATTTTGCTTTTAAAGGTGCTTGTATTGTGTGCCGCAGACAGCTTGCTTGCA
AGGAAAAGCTTTTGCATACTAGAGTTACAGGGGAGGCTGATTTGGTAGAGTGCATGGCTGGCAAGAATAT
TGTGTTTGTTACTGTAAGATGTGTTACGTGCCTGGCACTCCTTACTGCCTCTGAAAAGCTTGATGCCAAA
GCGTGCGGCTTGCCATTTCACTTGGTGCGCCACATGTGGGCAGGCTACTGCGGGTTCTGCAAACCATTAC
TATAAGGATCCGTCGAGGAATTCACTCCTCAGGTGCAGGCTGCCTATCAGAAGGTGGTGGCTGGTGTGGC
CAATGCCCTGGCTCACAAATACCACTGAGATCTTTTTCCCTCTGCCAAAAATTATGGGGACATCATGAAG
CCCCTTGAGCATCTGACTTCTGGCTAATAAAGGAAATTTATTTTCATTGCAATAGTGTGTTGGAATTTTT
TGTGTCTCTCACTCGGAAGGACATATGGGAGGGCAAATCATTTAAAACATCAGAATGAGTATTTGGTTTA
GAGTTTGGCAACATATGCCCATATGCTGGCTGCCATGAACAAAGGTTGGCTATAAAGAGGTCATCAGTAT
ATGAAACAGCCCCCTGCTGTCCATTCCTTATTCCATAGAAAAGCCTTGACTTGAGGTTAGATTTTTTTTA
TATTTTGTTTTGTGTTATTTTTTTCTTTAACATCCCTAAAATTTTCCTTACATGTTTTACTAGCCAGATT
TTTCCTCCTCTCCTGACTACTCCCAGTCATAGCTGTCCCTCTTCTCTTATGGAGATCCCTCGACGGATCG
GCCGCAATTCGTAATCATGTCATAGCTGTTTCCTGTGTGAAATTGTTATCCGCTCACAATTCCACACAAC
ATACGAGCCGGAAGCATAAAGTGTAAAGCCTGGGGTGCCTAATGAGTGAGCTAACTCACATTAATTGCGT
TGCGCTCACTGCCCGCTTTCCAGTCGGGAAACCTGTCGTGCCAGCTGCATTAATGAATCGGCCAACGCGC
GGGGAGAGGCGGTTTGCGTATTGGGCGCTCTTCCGCTTCCTCGCTCACTGACTCGCTGCGCTCGGTCGTT
CGGCTGCGGCGAGCGGTATCAGCTCACTCAAAGGCGGTAATACGGTTATCCACAGAATCAGGGGATAACG
CAGGAAAGAACATGTGAGCAAAAGGCCAGCAAAAGGCCAGGAACCGTAAAAAGGCCGCGTTGCTGGCGTT
TTTCCATAGGCTCCGCCCCCCTGACGAGCATCACAAAAATCGACGCTCAAGTCAGAGGTGGCGAAACCCG
ACAGGACTATAAAGATACCAGGCGTTTCCCCCTGGAAGCTCCCTCGTGCGCTCTCCTGTTCCGACCCTGC
CGCTTACCGGATACCTGTCCGCCTTTCTCCCTTCGGGAAGCGTGGCGCTTTCTCATAGCTCACGCTGTAG
GTATCTCAGTTCGGTGTAGGTCGTTCGCTCCAAGCTGGGCTGTGTGCACGAACCCCCCGTTCAGCCCGAC
CGCTGCGCCTTATCCGGTAACTATCGTCTTGAGTCCAACCCGGTAAGACACGACTTATCGCCACTGGCAG
CAGCCACTGGTAACAGGATTAGCAGAGCGAGGTATGTAGGCGGTGCTACAGAGTTCTTGAAGTGGTGGCC
TAACTACGGCTACACTAGAAGAACAGTATTTGGTATCTGCGCTCTGCTGAAGCCAGTTACCTTCGGAAAA
AGAGTTGGTAGCTCTTGATCCGGCAAACAAACCACCGCTGGTAGCGGTGGTTTTTTTGTTTGCAAGCAGC
AGATTACGCGCAGAAAAAAAGGATCTCAAGAAGATCCTTTGATCTTTTCTACGGGGTCTGACGCTCAGTG
GAACGAAAACTCACGTTAAGGGATTTTGGTCATGAGATTATCAAAAAGGATCTTCACCTAGATCCTTTTA
AATTAAAAATGAAGTTTTAAATCAATCTAAAGTATATATGAGTAAACTTGGTCTGACAGTTACCAATGCT
TAATCAGTGAGGCACCTATCTCAGCGATCTGTCTATTTCGTTCATCCATAGTTGCCTGACTCCCCGTCGT
GTAGATAACTACGATACGGGAGGGCTTACCATCTGGCCCCAGTGCTGCAATGATACCGCGAGACCCACGC
TCACCGGCTCCAGATTTATCAGCAATAAACCAGCCAGCCGGAAGGGCCGAGCGCAGAAGTGGTCCTGCAA
CTTTATCCGCCTCCATCCAGTCTATTAATTGTTGCCGGGAAGCTAGAGTAAGTAGTTCGCCAGTTAATAG
TTTGCGCAACGTTGTTGCCATTGCTACAGGCATCGTGGTGTCACGCTCGTCGTTTGGTATGGCTTCATTC
AGCTCCGGTTCCCAACGATCAAGGCGAGTTACATGATCCCCCATGTTGTGCAAAAAAGCGGTTAGCTCCT
TCGGTCCTCCGATCGTTGTCAGAAGTAAGTTGGCCGCAGTGTTATCACTCATGGTTATGGCAGCACTGCA
TAATTCTCTTACTGTCATGCCATCCGTAAGATGCTTTTCTGTGACTGGTGAGTACTCAACCAAGTCATTC
TGAGAATAGTGTATGCGGCGACCGAGTTGCTCTTGCCCGGCGTCAATACGGGATAATACCGCGCCACATA
GCAGAACTTTAAAAGTGCTCATCATTGGAAAACGTTCTTCGGGGCGAAAACTCTCAAGGATCTTACCGCT
GTTGAGATCCAGTTCGATGTAACCCACTCGTGCACCCAACTGATCTTCAGCATCTTTTACTTTCACCAGC
GTTTCTGGGTGAGCAAAAACAGGAAGGCAAAATGCCGCAAAAAAGGGAATAAGGGCGACACGGAAATGTT
GAATACTCATACTCTTCCTTTTTCAATATTATTGAAGCATTTATCAGGGTTATTGTCTCATGAGCGGATA
CATATTTGAATGTATTTAGAAAAATAAACAAATAGGGGTTCCGCGCACATTTCCCCGAAAAGTGCCACCT
GACGTCTAAGAAACCATTATTATCATGACATTAACCTATAAAAATAGGCGTATCACGAGGCCCTTTCGTC
TCGCGCGTTTCGGTGATGACGGTGAAAACCTCTGACACATGCAGCTCCCGGAGACGGTCACAGCTTGTCT
GTAAGCGGATGCCGGGAGCAGACAAGCCCGTCAGGGCGCGTCAGCGGGTGTTGGCGGGTGTCGGGGCTGG
CTTAACTATGCGGCATCAGAGCAGATTGTACTGAGAGTGCACCATATGCGGTGTGAAATACCGCACAGAT
GCGTAAGGAGAAAATACCGCATCAGGCGCCATTCGCCATTCAGGCTGCGCAACTGTTGGGAAGGGCGATC
GGTGCGGGCCTCTTCGCTATTACGCCAGCTGGCGAAAGGGGGATGTGCTGCAAGGCGATTAAGTTGGGTA
ACGCCAGGGTTTTCCCAGTCACGACGTTGTAAAACGACGGCCAGTGCCAAGCTTCACGCTGCCGCAAGCA
CTCAGGGCGCAAGGGCTGCTAAAGGAAGCGGAACACGTAGAAAGCCAGTCCGCAGAAACGGTGCTGACCC
CGGATGAATGTCAGCTACTGGGCTATCTGGACAAGGGAAAACGCAAGCGCAAAGAGAAAGCAGGTAGCTT
GCAGTGGGCTTACATGGCGATAGCTAGACTGGGCGGTTTTATGGACAGCAAGCGAACCGGAATTGCCAGC
TGGGGCGCCCTCTGGTAAGGTTGGGAAGCCCTGCAAAGTAAACTGGATGGCTTTCTTGCCGCCAAGGATC
TGATGGCGCAGGGGATCAAGATCCTGCTTCATCCCCGTGGCCCGTTGCTCGCGTTTGCTGGCGGTGTCCC
CGGAAGAAATATATTTGCATGTCTTTAGTTCTATGATGACACAAACCCCGCCCAGCGTCTTGTCATTGGC
GAATTCGAACACGCAGATGCAGTCGGGGCGGCGCGGTCCCAGGTCCACTTCGCATATTAAGGTGACGCGT
GTGGCCTCGAACACCGAGCGACCCTGCAGCGACCCGCTTAACAGCGTCAACAGCGTGCCGCAGATCTGAT
CAAGAGACAGGATGAGGATCGTTTCGCATGATTGAACAAGATGGATTGCACGCAGGTTCTCCGGCCGCTT
GGGTGGAGAGGCTATTCGGCTATGACTGGGCACAACAGACAATCGGCTGCTCTGATGCCGCCGTGTTCCG
GCTGTCAGCGCAGGGGCGCCCGGTTCTTTTTGTCAAGACCGACCTGTCCGGTGCCCTGAATGAACTGCAG
GACGAGGCAGCGCGGCTATCGTGGCTGGCCACGACGGGCGTTCCTTGCGCAGCTGTGCTCGACGTTGTCA
CTGAAGCGGGAAGGGACTGGCTGCTATTGGGCGAAGTGCCGGGGCAGGATCTCCTGTCATCTCACCTTGC
TCCTGCCGAGAAAGTATCCATCATGGCTGATGCAATGCGGCGGCTGCATACGCTTGATCCGGCTACCTGC
CCATTCGACCACCAAGCGAAACATCGCATCGAGCGAGCACGTACTCGGATGGAAGCCGGTCTTGTCGATC
AGGATGATCTGGACGAAGAGCATCAGGGGCTCGCGCCAGCCGAACTGTTCGCCAGGCTCAAGGCGCGCAT
GCCCGACGGCGAGGATCTCGTCGTGACCCATGGCGATGCCTGCTTGCCGAATATCATGGTGGAAAATGGC
CGCTTTTCTGGATTCATCGACTGTGGCCGGCTGGGTGTGGCGGACCGCTATCAGGACATAGCGTTGGCTA
CCCGTGATATTGCTGAAGAGCTTGGCGGCGAATGGGCTGACCGCTTCCTCGTGCTTTACGGTATCGCCGC
TCCCGATTCGCAGCGCATCGCCTTCTATCGCCTTCTTGACGAGTTCTTCTGAGCGGGACTCTGGGGTTCG
AAATGACCGACCAAGCGACGCCCAACCTGCCATCACGAGATTTCGATTCCACCGCCGCCTTCTATGAAAG
GTTGGGCTTCGGAATCGTTTTCCGGGACGCCGGCTGGATGATCCTCCAGCGCGGGGATCTCATGCTGGAG
TTCTTCGCCCACCCCGGGAGATGGGGGAGGCTAACTGAAACACGGAAGGAGACAATACCGGAAGGAACCC
GCGCTATGACGGCAATAAAAAGACAGAATAAAACGCACGGTGTTGGGTCGTTTGTTCATAAACGCGGGGT
TCGGTCCCAGGGCTGGCACTCTGTCGATACCCCACCGAGACCCCATTGGGGCCAATACGCCCGCGTTTCT
TCCTTTTCCCCACCCCACCCCCCAAGTTCGGGTGAAGGCCCAGGGCTCGCAGCCAACGTCGGGGCGGCAA
GCCCTGCCATAGCCACGGGCCCCGTGGGTTAGGGACGGCGGATCGCGGCCCTCTAGAGAGCTTGGCCCAT
TGCATACGTTGTATCCATATCATAATATGTACATTTATATTGGCTCATGTCCAACATTACCGCCATGTTG
ACATTGATTATTGACTAGTTATTAATAGTAATCAATTACGGGGTCATTAGTTCATAGCCCATATATGGAG
TTCCGCGTTACATAACTTACGGTAAATGGCCCGCCTGGCTGACCGCCCAACGACCCCCGCCCATTGACGT
CAATAATGACGTATGTTCCCATAGTAACGCCAATAGGGACTTTCCATTGACGTCAATGGGTGGAGTATTT
ACGGTAAACTGCCCACTTGGCAGTACATCAAGTGTATCATATGCCAAGTACGCCCCCTATTGACGTCAAT
GACGGTAAATGGCCCGCCTGGCATTATGCCCAGTACATGACCTTATGGGACTTTCCTACTTGGCAGTACA
TCTACGTATTAGTCATCGCTATTACCATGGTGATGCGGTTTTGGCAGTACATCAATGGGCGTGGATAGCG
GTTTGACTCACGGGGATTTCCAAGTCTCCACCCCATTGACGTCAATGGGAGTTTGTTTTGGCACCAAAAT
CAACGGGACTTTCCAAAATGTCGTAACAACTCCGCCCCATTGACGCAAATGGGCGGTAGGCGTGTACGGT
GGGAGGTCTATATAAGCAGAGCTCGTTTAGTGAACCGTCAGATCGCCTGGAGACGCCATCCACGCTGTTT
TGACCTCCATAGAAGACACCGGGACCGATCCAGCCTCCGGTCGACCGATCCTGAGAACTTCAGGGTGAGT
TTGGGGACCCTTGATTGTTCTTTCTTTTTCGCTATTGTAAAATTCATGTTATATGGAGGGGGCAAAGTTT
TCAGGGTGTTGTTTAGAATGGGAAGATGTCCCTTGTATCACCATGGACCCTCATGATAATTTTGTTTCTT
TCACTTTCTACTCTGTTGACAACCATTGTCTCCTCTTATTTTCTTTTCATTTTCTGTAACTTTTTCGTTA
AACTTTAGCTTGCATTTGTAACGAATTTTTAAATTCACTTTTGTTTATTTGTCAGATTGTAAGTACTTTC
TCTAATCACTTTTTTTTCAAGGCAATCAGGGTATATTATATTGTACTTCAGCACAGTTTTAGAGAACAAT
TGTTATAATTAAATGATAAGGTAGAATATTTCTGCATATAAATTCTGGCTGGCGTGGAAATATTCTTATT
GGTAGAAACAACTACACCCTGGTCATCATCCTGCCTTTCTCTTTATGGTTACAATGATATACACTGTTTG
AGATGAGGATAAAATACTCTGAGTCCAAACCGGGCCCCTCTGCTAACCATGTTCATGCCTTCTTCTCTTT
CCTACAGCTCCTGGGCAACGTGCTGGTTGTTGTGCTGTCTCATCATTTTGGCAAAGAATTCCTCGACGGA
TCTATG
Features (pLannotate 1.2.2; 24 found; start..end, strand, type, name):
      4..24      +  CDS            FLAG (fragment): FLAG® epitope tag, followed by an enterokinase cleavage site
     37..63      +  CDS            3xHA (fragment): three tandem HA epitope tags
     76..483     +  CDS            E6 (fragment): VE6_MMPV - Protein inferred from homology: Swiss-Prot protein existence level 3. Plays a major role in the induction and maintenance of cellular transformation. E6 associates with host UBE3A/E6-AP ubiquitin- protein ligase and modulates its activity. Protects host keratinocytes from apoptosis by mediating the degradation of host BAK1. May also inhibit host immune response. From Micromys minutus papillomavirus (MmPV) (Old world harvest mouse papillomavirus).
    508..585     +  CDS            HBB (fragment): HBB_PONPY - Experimental evidence at transcript level: Swiss-Prot protein existence level 2. Involved in oxygen transport from the lung to the various peripheral tissues. From Pongo pygmaeus (Bornean orangutan).
    656..711     +  polyA_signal   β-globin poly(A) signal: rabbit β-globin polyadenylation signal (Gil and Proudfoot, 1987)
   1093..1109    -  protein_bind   lac operator: The lac repressor binds to the lac operator to inhibit transcription in E. coli. This inhibition can be relieved by adding lactose or isopropyl-β-D-thiogalactopyranoside (IPTG). lac repressor encoded by lacI
   1117..1147    -  promoter       lac promoter: promoter for the E. coli lac operon
   1162..1183    -  protein_bind   CAP binding site: CAP binding activates transcription in the presence of cAMP. E. coli catabolite activator protein
   1196..1288    -  CDS            lacI (fragment): lac repressor; lacI; The lac repressor binds to the lac operator to inhibit transcription in E. coli. This inhibition can be relieved by adding lactose or isopropyl-β-D-thiogalactopyranoside (IPTG).
   1471..2059    -  rep_origin     ori: high-copy-number ColE1/pMB1/pBR322/pUC origin of replication
   2230..3090    -  CDS            AmpR: β-lactamase; bla; confers resistance to ampicillin, carbenicillin, and related antibiotics
   3091..3195    -  promoter       AmpR promoter: bla
   3290..3325    +  CDS            rop (fragment): Rop protein, which maintains plasmids at low copy number; rop
   3427..3526    +  misc_feature   bom (fragment): basis of mobility region from pBR322
   3532..3686    -  CDS            lacZα (fragment): LacZα fragment of β-galactosidase; lacZ fragment
   3690..4013    +  CDS            tnpA (fragment): TN5P_ECOLX - Also known as tnp. Experimental evidence at protein level: Swiss-Prot protein existence level 1. Mediates transposition of transposon Tn5 by a 'cut and paste' mechanism. First, the monomeric transposase binds the 19 bp inverted DNA repeats flanking the transposon. Then, dimerization of the DNA- bound transposase creates a synaptic DNA complex. After nicking of the first DNA strand, excision of the transposon proceeds through a series of intermediates. The transposase then mediates the insertion of the transposon at a new site by strand transfer. The activity of the wild- type tran
   4096..4241    +  promoter       HSV TK promoter: herpes simplex virus thymidine kinase promoter
   4298..5089    +  CDS            neo: KKA2_KLEPN - Also known as kan, nptII. Experimental evidence at protein level: Swiss-Prot protein existence level 1. Resistance to kanamycin, neomycin, paromomycin, ribostamycin, butirosin and gentamicin B. From Klebsiella pneumoniae.
   5113..5268    +  CDS            ble (fragment): BLE_KLEPN - Experimental evidence at protein level: Swiss-Prot protein existence level 1. Binding protein with a strong affinity to the bleomycin family of antibiotics. Binds to CL990; an antimitotic-antibiotic compound. From Klebsiella pneumoniae.
   5330..5377    +  polyA_signal   HSV TK poly(A) signal: herpes simplex virus thymidine kinase polyadenylation signal (Cole and Stacy, 1985)
   5468..5484    -  polyA_signal   bGH poly(A) signal (fragment): bovine growth hormone polyadenylation signal
   5670..6049    +  enhancer       CMV enhancer: human cytomegalovirus immediate early enhancer
   6050..6253    +  promoter       CMV promoter: human cytomegalovirus (CMV) immediate early promoter
   6365..6937    +  intron         β-globin intron: intron from rabbit β-globin gene
