[The description below was written by a language model from this plasmid's Addgene catalogue record and pLannotate feature annotations shown in this document.]
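Description:
pNCMV MmuPV1 E6 R130A is a mammalian expression plasmid built on the CMV Bam neo backbone, modified by adding a Flag/HA epitope cassette at the BamHI cloning site. It is propagated in E. coli as a high-copy plasmid through a ColE1/pUC-type origin with ampicillin selection (AmpR under its own bla promoter). The annotation also picks up assorted pBR322- and Tn5-derived remnants (rop, bom, lacZα, lacI, tnpA and ble fragments), which are backbone leftovers rather than functional parts. For selection in mammalian cells, a neomycin phosphotransferase gene is driven by the HSV thymidine kinase promoter and terminated by the HSV TK polyadenylation signal, allowing G418 selection of stable transfectants.

The expression unit consists of the human CMV immediate-early enhancer and promoter followed by a rabbit β-globin intron, which generally improves transcript processing and expression. Because the map is circular, transcription runs across the numbering origin into the Flag and HA tags (the HA match is a single-epitope-sized fragment), which are fused to the N terminus of the E6 open reading frame. A short β-globin coding remnant and the rabbit β-globin poly(A) signal lie downstream. The insert is E6 of the mouse papillomavirus MmuPV1 carrying an R130A substitution. The automated annotation labels it by homology to a harvest mouse papillomavirus E6, but the catalogue entry identifies it as MmuPV1. The sequenced record is slightly longer than the listed total size.

The record does not state what the R130A mutation does. The associated study concerns cutaneous papillomavirus E6 proteins targeting the NOTCH and TGF-β tumor suppressor pathways in keratinocytes. The construct is therefore suited to expressing a tagged mutant E6 for comparison with wild type in interaction, immunoprecipitation or functional assays.
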