Addgene plasmid #87654: pNCMV MmuPV1 E6 R130A
Purpose: Flag/HA tagged MmuPV1 E6 R130A
Depositing lab: Karl Munger. Depositing organization: Tufts University. Publication: Cutaneous HPV8 and MmuPV1 E6 Proteins Target the NOTCH and TGF-beta Tumor Suppressors to Inhibit Differentiation and Sustain Keratinocyte Proliferation. Meyers JM, Uberoi A, Grace M, Lambert PF, Munger K. PLoS Pathog. 2017 Jan 20;13(1):e1006171. doi: 10.1371/journal.ppat.1006171. PPATHOGENS-D-16-02140 PubMed 28107544.
Backbone
  Vector backbone: CMV Bam neo
  Backbone size w/o insert (bp): 6550
  Total vector size (bp): 6972
  Modifications to backbone: Flag/HA containing added at BamHI site
  Vector type: Mammalian Expression
  Selectable markers: Neomycin (select with G418)
Growth in bacteria
  Bacterial resistance: Ampicillin, 100 μg/mL
  Growth temperature: 37°C
  Growth strain: DH5alpha
  Copy number: High Copy
Gene/Insert
  Gene/Insert name: MmuPV1 E6
  Species: MmuPV1
  Insert size (bp): 422
  Mutation: R130A
  Promoter: CMV
  Tag / fusion protein: Flag (N terminal on backbone); HA (N terminal on backbone)
  Cloning method: Restriction Enzyme; 5′ cloning site BamHI (not destroyed); 3′ cloning site BamHI (destroyed during cloning)
  Sequencing primers: 5′ Bglobin intron F
Terms and licenses: Academic/Nonprofit Terms; Industry Terms: Not Available to Industry
How to cite: pNCMV MmuPV1 E6 R130A was a gift from Karl Munger (Addgene plasmid # 87654 ; http://n2t.net/addgene:87654 ; RRID:Addgene_87654)
